>Addgene plasmid #143958 | TFORF1392 | addgene full sequence | sequence record 404616 | Addgene NGS Result
TTAATGTAGTCTTATGCAATACTCTTGTAGTCTTGCAACATGGTAACGATGAGTTAGCAACATGCCTTAC
AAGGAGAGAAAAAGCACCGTGCATGCCGATTGGTGGAAGTAAGGTGGTACGATCGTGCCTTATTAGGAAG
GCAACAGACGGGTCTGACATGGATTGGACGAACCACTGAATTGCCGCATTGCAGAGATATTGTATTTAAG
TGCCTAGCTCGATACATAAACGGGTCTCTCTGGTTAGACCAGATCTGAGCCTGGGAGCTCTCTGGCTAAC
TAGGGAACCCACTGCTTAAGCCTCAATAAAGCTTGCCTTGAGTGCTTCAAGTAGTGTGTGCCCGTCTGTT
GTGTGACTCTGGTAACTAGAGATCCCTCAGACCCTTTTAGTCAGTGTGGAAAATCTCTAGCAGTGGCGCC
CGAACAGGGACTTGAAAGCGAAAGGGAAACCAGAGGAGCTCTCTCGACGCAGGACTCGGCTTGCTGAAGC
GCGCACGGCAAGAGGCGAGGGGCGGCGACTGGTGAGTACGCCAAAAATTTTGACTAGCGGAGGCTAGAAG
GAGAGAGATGGGTGCGAGAGCGTCAGTATTAAGCGGGGGAGAATTAGATCGCGATGGGAAAAAATTCGGT
TAAGGCCAGGGGGAAAGAAAAAATATAAATTAAAACATATAGTATGGGCAAGCAGGGAGCTAGAACGATT
CGCAGTTAATCCTGGCCTGTTAGAAACATCAGAAGGCTGTAGACAAATACTGGGACAGCTACAACCATCC
CTTCAGACAGGATCAGAAGAACTTAGATCATTATATAATACAGTAGCAACCCTCTATTGTGTGCATCAAA
GGATAGAGATAAAAGACACCAAGGAAGCTTTAGACAAGATAGAGGAAGAGCAAAACAAAAGTAAGACCAC
CGCACAGCAAGCGGCCGCTGATCTTCAGACCTGGAGGAGGAGATATGAGGGACAATTGGAGAAGTGAATT
ATATAAATATAAAGTAGTAAAAATTGAACCATTAGGAGTAGCACCCACCAAGGCAAAGAGAAGAGTGGTG
CAGAGAGAAAAAAGAGCAGTGGGAATAGGAGCTTTGTTCCTTGGGTTCTTGGGAGCAGCAGGAAGCACTA
TGGGCGCAGCGTCAATGACGCTGACGGTACAGGCCAGACAATTATTGTCTGGTATAGTGCAGCAGCAGAA
CAATTTGCTGAGGGCTATTGAGGCGCAACAGCATCTGTTGCAACTCACAGTCTGGGGCATCAAGCAGCTC
CAGGCAAGAATCCTGGCTGTGGAAAGATACCTAAAGGATCAACAGCTCCTGGGGATTTGGGGTTGCTCTG
GAAAACTCATTTGCACCACTGCTGTGCCTTGGAATGCTAGTTGGAGTAATAAATCTCTGGAACAGATTTG
GAATCACACGACCTGGATGGAGTGGGACAGAGAAATTAACAATTACACAAGCTTAATACACTCCTTAATT
GAAGAATCGCAAAACCAGCAAGAAAAGAATGAACAAGAATTATTGGAATTAGATAAATGGGCAAGTTTGT
GGAATTGGTTTAACATAACAAATTGGCTGTGGTATATAAAATTATTCATAATGATAGTAGGAGGCTTGGT
AGGTTTAAGAATAGTTTTTGCTGTACTTTCTATAGTGAATAGAGTTAGGCAGGGATATTCACCATTATCG
TTTCAGACCCACCTCCCAACCCCGAGGGGACCCATGCATTGCATCTCAATTAGTCAGCAACCAGGTGTGG
AAAGTCCCCAGGCTCCCCAGCAGGCAGAAGTATGCAAAGCATGCGTCTCAATTAGTCAGCAACCATAGTC
CCGCCCCTAACTCCGCCCATCCCGCCCCTAACTCCGCCCAGTTCCGCCCATTCTCCGCCCCATGGCTGAC
TAATTTTTTTTATTTATGCAGAGGCCGAGGCCGCCTCGGCCTCTGAGCTATTCCAGAAGTAGTGAGGAGG
CTTTTTTGGAGGCCTAGGCTTTTGCAAAAAGCTTTCTAGAGGTACCACCGGAGCTTACCATGACCGAGTA
CAAGCCCACGGTGCGCCTCGCCACCCGCGACGACGTCCCCAGGGCCGTACGCACCCTCGCCGCCGCGTTC
GCCGACTACCCCGCCACGCGCCACACCGTCGATCCGGACCGCCACATCGAGCGGGTCACCGAGCTGCAAG
AACTCTTCCTCACGCGCGTCGGGCTCGACATCGGCAAGGTGTGGGTCGCGGACGACGGCGCCGCCGTGGC
GGTCTGGACCACGCCGGAGAGCGTCGAAGCGGGGGCGGTGTTCGCCGAGATCGGCCCGCGCATGGCCGAG
TTGAGCGGTTCCCGGCTGGCCGCGCAGCAACAGATGGAAGGCCTCCTGGCGCCGCACCGGCCCAAGGAGC
CCGCGTGGTTCCTGGCCACCGTCGGCGTCTCGCCCGACCACCAGGGCAAGGGTCTGGGCAGCGCCGTCGT
GCTCCCCGGAGTGGAGGCGGCCGAGCGCGCCGGGGTGCCCGCCTTCCTGGAGACCTCCGCGCCCCGCAAC
CTCCCCTTCTACGAGCGGCTCGGCTTCACCGTCACCGCCGACGTCGAGGTGCCCGAAGGACCGCGCACCT
GGTGCATGACCCGCAAGCCCGGTGCCAGTTAACGAATTCTAGATCTTGAGACAAATGGCAGTATTCATCC
ACAATTTTAAAAGAAAAGGGGGGATTGGGGGGTACAGTGCAGGGGAAAGAATAGTAGACATAATAGCAAC
AGACATACAAACTAAAGAATTACAAAAACAAATTACAAAAATTCAAAATTTTCGGGTTTATTACAGGGAC
AGCAGAGATCCACTTTGGCGCCGGCTCGAGGCCTGCAGGTGCAAAGATGGATAAAGTTTTAAACAGAGAG
GAATCTTTGCAGCTAATGGACCTTCTAGGTCTTGAAAGGAGTGGGAATTGGCTCCGGTGCCCGTCAGTGG
GCAGAGCGCACATCGCCCACAGTCCCCGAGAAGTTGGGGGGAGGGGTCGGCAATTGAACCGGTGCCTAGA
GAAGGTGGCGCGGGGTAAACTGGGAAAGTGATGTCGTGTACTGGCTCCGCCTTTTTCCCGAGGGTGGGGG
AGAACCGTATATAAGTGCAGTAGTCGCCGTGAACGTTCTTTTTCGCAACGGGTTTGCCGCCAGAACACAG
GTAAGTGCCGTGTGTGGTTCCCGCGGGCCTGGCCTCTTTACGGGTTATGGCCCTTGCGTGCCTTGAATTA
CTTCCACCTGGCTGCAGTACGTGATTCTTGATCCCGAGCTTCGGGTTGGAAGTGGGTGGGAGAGTTCGAG
GCCTTGCGCTTAAGGAGCCCCTTCGCCTCGTGCTTGAGTTGAGGCCTGGCCTGGGCGCTGGGGCCGCCGC
GTGCGAATCTGGTGGCACCTTCGCGCCTGTCTCGCTGCTTTCGATAAGTCTCTAGCCATTTAAAATTTTT
GATGACCTGCTGCGACGCTTTTTTTCTGGCAAGATAGTCTTGTAAATGCGGGCCAAGATCTGCACACTGG
TATTTCGGTTTTTGGGGCCGCGGGCGGCGACGGGGCCCGTGCGTCCCAGCGCACATGTTCGGCGAGGCGG
GGCCTGCGAGCGCGGCCACCGAGAATCGGACGGGGGTAGTCTCAAGCTGGCCGGCCTGCTCTGGTGCCTG
GCCTCGCGCCGCCGTGTATCGCCCCGCCCTGGGCGGCAAGGCTGGCCCGGTCGGCACCAGTTGCGTGAGC
GGAAAGATGGCCGCTTCCCGGCCCTGCTGCAGGGAGCTCAAAATGGAGGACGCGGCGCTCGGGAGAGCGG
GCGGGTGAGTCACCCACACAAAGGAAAAGGGCCTTTCCGTCCTCAGCCGTCGCTTCATGTGACTCCACGG
AGTACCGGGCGCCGTCCAGGCACCTCGATTAGTTCTCGAGCTTTTGGAGTACGTCGTCTTTAGGTTGGGG
GGAGGGGTTTTATGCGATGGAGTTTCCCCACACTGAGTGGGTGGAGACTGAAGTTAGGCCAGCTTGGCAC
TTGATGTAATTCTCCTTGGAATTTGCCCTTTTTGAGTTTGGATCTTGGTTCATTCTCAAGCCTCAGACAG
TGGTTCAAAGTTTTTTTCTTCCATTTCAGGTGTCGTGAGGCTAGCACCGCCACCATGAAACAATTGCCTG
CGGCAACAGTTCGACTCCTTTCAAGTTCTCAGATCATCACTTCGGTGGTCAGTGTTGTAAAAGAGCTTAT
TGAAAACTCCTTGGATGCTGGTGCCACAAGCGTAGATGTTAAACTGGAGAACTATGGATTTGATAAAATT
GAGGTGCGAGATAACGGGGAGGGTATCAAGGCTGTTGATGCACCTGTAATGGCAATGAAGTACTACACCT
CAAAAATAAATAGTCATGAAGATCTTGAAAATTTGACAACTTACGGTTTTCGTGGAGAAGCCTTGGGGTC
AATTTGTTGTATAGCTGAGGTTTTAATTACAACAAGAACGGCTGCTGATAATTTTAGCACCCAGTATGTT
TTAGATGGCAGTGGCCACATACTTTCTCAGAAACCTTCACATCTTGGTCAAGGTACAACTGTAACTGCTT
TAAGATTATTTAAGAATCTACCTGTAAGAAAGCAGTTTTACTCAACTGCAAAAAAATGTAAAGATGAAAT
AAAAAAGATCCAAGATCTCCTCATGAGCTTTGGTATCCTTAAACCTGACTTAAGGATTGTCTTTGTACAT
AACAAGATTTATCTCAGTGGATTTCTTCCAAAGTGTGATGCAGACCACTCTTTCACTAGTCTTTCAACAC
CAGAAAGAAGTTTCATCTTCATAAACAGTCGACCAGTACATCAAAAAGATATCTTAAAGTTAATCCGACA
TCATTACAATCTGAAATGCCTAAAGGAATCTACTCGTTTGTATCCTGTTTTCTTTCTGAAAATCGATGTT
CCTACAGCTGATGTTGATGTAAATTTAACACCAGATAAAAGCCAAGTATTATTACAAAATAAGGAATCTG
TTTTAATTGCTCTTGAAAATCTGATGACGACTTGTTATGGACCATTACCTAGTACAAATTCTTATGAAAA
TAATAAAACAGATGTTTCCGCAGCTGACATCGTTCTTAGTAAAACAGCAGAAACAGATGTGCTTTTTAAT
AAAGTGGAATCATCTGGAAAGAATTATTCAAATGTTGATACTTCAGTCATTCCATTCCAAAATGATATGC
ATAATGATGAATCTGGAAAAAACACTGATGATTGTTTAAATCACCAGATAAGTATTGGTGACTTTGGTTA
TGGTCATTGTAGTAGTGAAATTTCTAACATTGATAAAAACACTAAGAATGCATTTCAGGACATTTCAATG
AGTAATGTATCATGGGAGAACTCTCAGACGGAATATAGTAAAACTTGTTTTATAAGTTCCGTTAAGCACA
CCCAGTCAGAAAATGGCAATAAAGACCATATAGATGAGAGTGGGGAAAATGAGGAAGAAGCAGGTCTTGA
AAACTCTTCGGAAATTTCTGCAGATGAGTGGAGCAGGGGAAATATACTTAAAAATTCAGTGGGAGAGAAT
ATTGAACCTGTGAAAATTTTAGTGCCTGAAAAAAGTTTACCATGTAAAGTAAGTAATAATAATTATCCAA
TCCCTGAACAAATGAATCTTAATGAAGATTCATGTAACAAAAAATCAAATGTAATAGATAATAAATCTGG
AAAAGTTACAGCTTATGATTTACTTAGCAATCGAGTAATCAAGAAACCCATGTCAGCAAGTGCTCTTTTT
GTTCAAGATCATCGTCCTCAGTTTCTCATAGAAAATCCTAAGACTAGTTTAGAGGATGCAACACTACAAA
TTGAAGAACTGTGGAAGACATTGAGTGAAGAGGAAAAACTGAAATATGAAGAGAAGGCTACTAAAGACTT
GGAACGATACAATAGTCAAATGAAGAGAGCCATTGAACAGGAGTCACAAATGTCACTAAAAGATGGCAGA
AAAAAGATAAAACCCACCAGCGCATGGAATTTGGCCCAGAAGCACAAGTTAAAAACCTCATTATCTAATC
AACCAAAACTTGATGAACTCCTTCAGTCCCAAATTGAAAAAAGAAGGAGTCAAAATATTAAAATGGTACA
GATCCCCTTTTCTATGAAAAACTTAAAAATAAATTTTAAGAAACAAAACAAAGTTGACTTAGAAGAGAAG
GATGAACCTTGCTTGATCCACAATCTCAGGTTTCCTGATGCATGGCTAATGACATCCAAAACAGAGGTAA
TGTTATTAAATCCATATAGAGTAGAAGAAGCCCTGCTATTTAAAAGACTTCTTGAGAATCATAAACTTCC
TGCAGAGCCACTGGAAAAGCCAATTATGTTAACAGAGAGTCTTTTTAATGGATCTCATTATTTAGACGTT
TTATATAAAATGACAGCAGATGACCAAAGATACAGTGGATCAACTTACCTGTCTGATCCTCGTCTTACAG
CGAATGGTTTCAAGATAAAATTGATACCAGGAGTTTCAATTACTGAAAATTACTTGGAAATAGAAGGAAT
GGCTAATTGTCTCCCATTCTATGGAGTAGCAGATTTAAAAGAAATTCTTAATGCTATATTAAACAGAAAT
GCAAAGGAAGTTTATGAATGTAGACCTCGCAAAGTGATAAGTTATTTAGAGGGAGAAGCAGTGCGTCTAT
CCAGACAATTACCCATGTACTTATCAAAAGAGGACATCCAAGACATTATCTACAGAATGAAGCACCAGTT
TGGAAATGAAATTAAAGAGTGTGTTCATGGTCGCCCATTTTTTCATCATTTAACCTATCTTCCAGAAACT
ACATAGTAATGAACTAGTCCGTAACTTGAAAGTATTTCGATTTCTTGGCTTTATATATCTTGTGGAAAGG
ACGAGGCCGGATTTAACTCAGTGGCTCGACGCGTTAAGTCGACAATCAACCTCTGGATTACAAAATTTGT
GAAAGATTGACTGGTATTCTTAACTATGTTGCTCCTTTTACGCTATGTGGATACGCTGCTTTAATGCCTT
TGTATCATGCTATTGCTTCCCGTATGGCTTTCATTTTCTCCTCCTTGTATAAATCCTGGTTGCTGTCTCT
TTATGAGGAGTTGTGGCCCGTTGTCAGGCAACGTGGCGTGGTGTGCACTGTGTTTGCTGACGCAACCCCC
ACTGGTTGGGGCATTGCCACCACCTGTCAGCTCCTTTCCGGGACTTTCGCTTTCCCCCTCCCTATTGCCA
CGGCGGAACTCATCGCCGCCTGCCTTGCCCGCTGCTGGACAGGGGCTCGGCTGTTGGGCACTGACAATTC
CGTGGTGTTGTCGGGGAAATCATCGTCCTTTCCTTGGCTGCTCGCCTGTGTTGCCACCTGGATTCTGCGC
GGGACGTCCTTCTGCTACGTCCCTTCGGCCCTCAATCCAGCGGACCTTCCTTCCCGCGGCCTGCTGCCGG
CTCTGCGGCCTCTTCCGCGTCTTCGCCTTCGCCCTCAGACGAGTCGGATCTCCCTTTGGGCCGCCTCCCC
GCGTCGACTTTAAGACCAATGACTTACAAGGCAGCTGTAGATCTTAGCCACTTTTTAAAAGAAAAGGGGG
GACTGGAAGGGCTAATTCACTCCCAACGAAGACAAGATCTGCTTTTTGCTTGTACTGGGTCTCTCTGGTT
AGACCAGATCTGAGCCTGGGAGCTCTCTGGCTAACTAGGGAACCCACTGCTTAAGCCTCAATAAAGCTTG
CCTTGAGTGCTTCAAGTAGTGTGTGCCCGTCTGTTGTGTGACTCTGGTAACTAGAGATCCCTCAGACCCT
TTTAGTCAGTGTGGAAAATCTCTAGCAGTACGTATAGTAGTTCATGTCATCTTATTATTCAGTATTTATA
ACTTGCAAAGAAATGAATATCAGAGAGTGAGAGGAACTTGTTTATTGCAGCTTATAATGGTTACAAATAA
AGCAATAGCATCACAAATTTCACAAATAAAGCATTTTTTTCACTGCATTCTAGTTGTGGTTTGTCCAAAC
TCATCAATGTATCTTATCATGTCTGGCTCTAGCTATCCCGCCCCTAACTCCGCCCATCCCGCCCCTAACT
CCGCCCAGTTCCGCCCATTCTCCGCCCCATGGCTGACTAATTTTTTTTATTTATGCAGAGGCCGAGGCCG
CCTCGGCCTCTGAGCTATTCCAGAAGTAGTGAGGAGGCTTTTTTGGAGGCCTAGGGACGTACCCAATTCG
CCCTATAGTGAGTCGTATTACGCGCGCTCACTGGCCGTCGTTTTACAACGTCGTGACTGGGAAAACCCTG
GCGTTACCCAACTTAATCGCCTTGCAGCACATCCCCCTTTCGCCAGCTGGCGTAATAGCGAAGAGGCCCG
CACCGATCGCCCTTCCCAACAGTTGCGCAGCCTGAATGGCGAATGGG
[124 nt withheld, positions 8378-8501]
C
[91 nt withheld, positions 8503-8593]
A
[49 nt withheld, positions 8595-8643]
CCTTTGACGTTGGAGTCCACGTTCTTT
[37 nt withheld, positions 8671-8707]
ACCCTATCTCGGTCTATTCTTTTGATTTATAAGGGATTTTGCCGATTTCGGCCTATTGGTTAAAAAATGA
GCTGATTTAACAAAAATTTAACGCGAATTTTAACAAAATATTAACGCTTACAATTTAGGTGGCACTTTTC
GGGGAAATGTGCGCGGAACCCCTATTTGTTTATTTTTCTAAATACATTCAAATATGTATCCGCTCATGAG
ACAATAACCCTGATAAATGCTTCAATAATATTGAAAAAGGAAGAGTATGAGTATTCAACATTTCCGTGTC
GCCCTTATTCCCTTTTTTGCGGCATTTTGCCTTCCTGTTTTTGCTCACCCAGAAACGCTGGTGAAAGTAA
AAGATGCTGAAGATCAGTTGGGTGCACGAGTGGGTTACATCGAACTGGATCTCAACAGCGGTAAGATCCT
TGAGAGTTTTCGCCCCGAAGAACGTTTTCCAATGATGAGCACTTTTAAAGTTCTGCTATGTGGCGCGGTA
TTATCCCGTATTGACGCCGGGCAAGAGCAACTCGGTCGCCGCATACACTATTCTCAGAATGACTTGGTTG
AGTACTCACCAGTCACAGAAAAGCATCTTACGGATGGCATGACAGTAAGAGAATTATGCAGTGCTGCCAT
AACCATGAGTGATAACACTGCGGCCAACTTACTTCTGACAACGATCGGAGGACCGAAGGAGCTAACCGCT
TTTTTGCACAACATGGGGGATCATGTAACTCGCCTTGATCGTTGGGAACCGGAGCTGAATGAAGCCATAC
CAAACGACGAGCGTGACACCACGATGCCTGTAGCAATGGCAACAACGTTGCGCAAACTATTAACTGGCGA
ACTACTTACTCTAGCTTCCCGGCAACAATTAATAGACTGGATGGAGGCGGATAAAGTTGCAGGACCACTT
CTGCGCTCGGCCCTTCCGGCTGGCTGGTTTATTGCTGATAAATCTGGAGCCGGTGAGCGTGGGTCTCGCG
GTATCATTGCAGCACTGGGGCCAGATGGTAAGCCCTCCCGTATCGTAGTTATCTACACGACGGGGAGTCA
GGCAACTATGGATGAACGAAATAGACAGATCGCTGAGATAGGTGCCTCACTGATTAAGCATTGGTAACTG
TCAGACCAAGTTTACTCATATATACTTTAGATTGATTTAAAACTTCATTTTTAATTTAAAAGGATCTAGG
TGAAGATCCTTTTTGATAATCTCATGACCAAAATCCCTTAACGTGAGTTTTCGTTCCACTGAGCGTCAGA
CCCCGTAGAAAAGATCAAAGGATCTTCTTGAGATCCTTTTTTTCTGCGCGTAATCTGCTGCTTGCAAACA
AAAAAACCACCGCTACCAGCGGTGGTTTGTTTGCCGGATCAAGAGCTACCAACTCTTTTTCCGAAGGTAA
CTGGCTTCAGCAGAGCGCAGATACCAAATACTGTTCTTCTAGTGTAGCCGTAGTTAGGCCACCACTTCAA
GAACTCTGTAGCACCGCCTACATACCTCGCTCTGCTAATCCTGTTACCAGTGGCTGCTGCCAGTGGCGAT
AAGTCGTGTCTTACCGGGTTGGACTCAAGACGATAGTTACCGGATAAGGCGCAGCGGTCGGGCTGAACGG
GGGGTTCGTGCACACAGCCCAGCTTGGAGCGAACGACCTACACCGAACTGAGATACCTACAGCGTGAGCT
ATGAGAAAGCGCCACGCTTCCCGAAGGGAGAAAGGCGGACAGGTATCCGGTAAGCGGCAGGGTCGGAACA
GGAGAGCGCACGAGGGAGCTTCCAGGGGGAAACGCCTGGTATCTTTATAGTCCTGTCGGGTTTCGCCACC
TCTGACTTGAGCGTCGATTTTTGTGATGCTCGTCAGGGGGGCGGAGCCTATGGAAAAACGCCAGCAACGC
GGCCTTTTTACGGTTCCTGGCCTTTTGCTGGCCTTTTGCTCACATGTTCTTTCCTGCGTTATCCCCTGAT
TCTGTGGATAACCGTATTACCGCCTTTGAGTGAGCTGATACCGCTCGCCGCAGCCGAACGACCGAGCGCA
GCGAGTCAGTGAGCGAGGAAGCGGAAGAGCGCCCAATACGCAAACCGCCTCTCCCCGCGCGTTGGCCGAT
TCATTAATGCAGCTGGCACGACAGGTTTCCCGACTGGAAAGCGGGCAGTGAGCGCAACGCAATTAATGTG
AGTTAGCTCACTCATTAGGCACCCCAGGCTTTACACTTTATGCTTCCGGCTCGTATGTTGTGTGGAATTG
TGAGCGGATAACAATTTCACACAGGAAACAGCTATGACCATGATTACGCCAAGCGCGCAATTAACCCTCA
CTAAAGGGAACAAAAGCTGGAGCTGCAAGC
Features (pLannotate 1.2.2; 31 found; start..end, strand, type, name):
      5..231     +  promoter       RSV promoter: Rous sarcoma virus enhancer/promoter
    232..412     +  LTR            5' LTR (truncated): truncated 5' long terminal repeat (LTR) from HIV-1
    459..584     +  misc_feature   HIV-1 Ψ: packaging signal of human immunodeficiency virus type 1
    568..931     +  CDS            HIV-1 gag (fragment): gag protein from human immunodeficiency virus 1; gag
   1077..1310    +  misc_feature   RRE: The Rev response element (RRE) of HIV-1 allows for Rev-dependent mRNA export from the nucleus to the cytoplasm.
   1687..1713    +  CDS            Rev (fragment): human immunodeficiency virus 1 (HIV-1) Rev protein; rev; enhances nuclear export of unspliced and incompletely spliced viral mRNAs
   1720..1743    +  promoter       SV40 promoter (fragment): SV40 early promoter
   1744..1815    +  promoter       SV40 promoter (fragment): SV40 enhancer and early promoter
   1839..1974    +  rep_origin     SV40 ori: SV40 origin of replication
   2020..2616    +  CDS            PuroR (fragment): puromycin N-acetyltransferase; pac from Streptomyces; confers resistance to puromycin
   2665..2782    +  misc_feature   cPPT/CTS: central polypurine tract and central termination sequence of HIV-1
   2847..2913    +  CDS            small t antigen (fragment): SV40 (simian virus 40) small t antigen
   2920..4098    +  promoter       EF-1α promoter: strong constitutive promoter for human elongation factor EF-1α
   4115..6793    +  CDS            PMS1: PMS1_HUMAN - Also known as PMSL1. Experimental evidence at protein level: Swiss-Prot protein existence level 1. Probably involved in the repair of mismatches in DNA. From Homo sapiens (Human).
   6809..6862    +  promoter       U6 promoter (fragment): RNA polymerase III promoter for human U6 snRNA
   6904..7492    +  misc_feature   WPRE: woodchuck hepatitis virus posttranscriptional regulatory element
   7543..7562    +  misc_feature   cPPT/CTS (fragment): central polypurine tract and central termination sequence of HIV-1
   7564..7797    +  LTR            3' LTR (ΔU3): self-inactivating 3' long terminal repeat (LTR) from HIV-1
   7875..7996    +  polyA_signal   SV40 poly(A) signal: SV40 polyadenylation signal
   8036..8171    +  rep_origin     SV40 ori: SV40 origin of replication
   8192..8210    -  promoter       T7 promoter: promoter for bacteriophage T7 RNA polymerase
   8218..8373    +  CDS            lacZα (fragment): LacZα fragment of β-galactosidase; lacZ fragment
   8378..8806    +  rep_origin     f1 ori (sequence partly withheld): f1 bacteriophage origin of replication; arrow indicates direction of (+) strand synthesis
   8859..8963    +  promoter       AmpR promoter: bla
   8964..9824    +  CDS            AmpR: β-lactamase; bla; confers resistance to ampicillin, carbenicillin, and related antibiotics
   9995..10583   +  rep_origin     ori: high-copy-number ColE1/pMB1/pBR322/pUC origin of replication
  10766..10858   +  CDS            lacI (fragment): lac repressor; lacI; The lac repressor binds to the lac operator to inhibit transcription in E. coli. This inhibition can be relieved by adding lactose or isopropyl-β-D-thiogalactopyranoside (IPTG).
  10871..10892   +  protein_bind   CAP binding site: CAP binding activates transcription in the presence of cAMP. E. coli catabolite activator protein
  10907..10937   +  promoter       lac promoter: promoter for the E. coli lac operon
  10941..10963   +  protein_bind   lac operator (fragment): The lac repressor binds to the lac operator to inhibit transcription in E. coli. This inhibition can be relieved by adding lactose or isopropyl-β-D-thiogalactopyranoside (IPTG). lac repressor encoded by lacI
  11006..11024   +  promoter       T3 promoter: promoter for bacteriophage T3 RNA polymerase
