[The description below was written by a language model from this plasmid's Addgene catalogue record and pLannotate feature annotations shown in this document.]
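Description:
TFORF1392 is a lentiviral mammalian expression plasmid built on the pLX_TRC317 backbone and carrying the human PMS1 open reading frame. It belongs to a barcoded collection of transcription factor ORFs. It is propagated in E. coli through a high-copy ColE1/pUC-type origin with ampicillin resistance (AmpR under its own bla promoter). The bacterial backbone also holds an f1 origin, T7 and T3 promoters, and remnants of the lac region. The depositor warns that the plasmid can recombine, as is common for LTR-containing vectors. The sequenced record is about 11 kb, consistent with the stated backbone plus insert.

The viral portion has a third-generation, self-inactivating layout. An RSV promoter drives a truncated HIV-1 5' LTR, followed by the Ψ packaging signal with a partial gag sequence and the RRE for Rev-dependent export of the genomic RNA. A cPPT/CTS aids nuclear import, and a ΔU3 3' LTR, followed by an SV40 polyadenylation signal, silences LTR promoter activity after integration.

Two expression units lie between the LTRs. An SV40 early promoter/origin region sits upstream of the puromycin N-acetyltransferase gene, allowing selection of transduced cells. The strong constitutive EF-1α promoter drives the PMS1 coding sequence, annotated as a protein probably involved in DNA mismatch repair. A WPRE downstream enhances transcript stability and expression. A short U6 promoter fragment is annotated between the ORF and the WPRE. The catalogue describes a unique 24-bp barcode, but the feature table does not annotate it, so its position is not stated.

The construct is intended for overexpressing PMS1 in mammalian cells, individually or in pooled screens where barcodes identify the delivered ORF, such as directed differentiation studies.
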