Addgene plasmid #143958: TFORF1392
Purpose: Lentiviral vector for overexpressing transcription factor ORFs with unique 24-bp barcodes. Barcodes facilitate identification of transcription factors in pooled screens.
Depositing lab: Feng Zhang. Depositing organization: Broad Institute. Publication: A transcription factor atlas of directed differentiation. Joung J, Ma S, Tay T, Geiger-Schuller KR, Kirchgatterer PC, Verdine VK, Guo B, Arias-Garcia MA, Allen WE, Singh A, Kuksenko O, Abudayyeh OO, Gootenberg JS, Fu Z, Macrae RK, Buenrostro JD, Regev A, Zhang F. Cell. 2023 Jan 5;186(1):209-229.e26. doi: 10.1016/j.cell.2022.11.026. PubMed 36608654.
Backbone
  Vector backbone: pLX_TRC317
  Backbone manufacturer: Broad Institute Genetic Perturbation Platform
  Backbone size w/o insert (bp): 8264
  Vector type: Mammalian Expression, Lentiviral
  Selectable markers: Puromycin
Growth in bacteria
  Bacterial resistance: Ampicillin, 100 μg/mL
  Growth temperature: 37°C
  Growth strain: NEB Stable
  Copy number: High Copy
Gene/Insert
  Gene/Insert name: PMS1
  Species: H. sapiens (human)
  Insert size (bp): 2783
  Entrez Gene: PMS1 (a.k.a. HNPCC3, MLH2, PMSL1, hPMS1)
  Promoter: EF1a
  Cloning method: Unknown
  Sequencing primers: 5′ GGGTGGAGACTGAAGTTAGGCCAG; 3′ CACATAGCGTAAAAGGAGCAACATAG
Terms and licenses: Academic/Nonprofit Terms; Industry Terms: Not Available to Industry
Depositor comments: NM_001128143,XM_017004344,ENST00000409823 . The transcription factor ORF portion of this plasmid was synthesized by Genewiz. Please test multiple small colonies in case of plasmid recombination. To make this collection available in a timely manner, a portion of this collection was not fully sequenced by Addgene. If an Addgene verified full plasmid sequence is not available, please contact us prior to placing an order to request the full sequence.
How to cite: TFORF1392 was a gift from Feng Zhang (Addgene plasmid # 143958 ; http://n2t.net/addgene:143958 ; RRID:Addgene_143958)
