>Addgene plasmid #143958 | TFORF1392 | depositor partial sequence | sequence record 284001 | Insert
ACCGCCACCATGAAACAATTGCCTGCGGCAACAGTTCGACTCCTTTCAAGTTCTCAGATCATCACTTCGG
TGGTCAGTGTTGTAAAAGAGCTTATTGAAAACTCCTTGGATGCTGGTGCCACAAGCGTAGATGTTAAACT
GGAGAACTATGGATTTGATAAAATTGAGGTGCGAGATAACGGGGAGGGTATCAAGGCTGTTGATGCACCT
GTAATGGCAATGAAGTACTACACCTCAAAAATAAATAGTCATGAAGATCTTGAAAATTTGACAACTTACG
GTTTTCGTGGAGAAGCCTTGGGGTCAATTTGTTGTATAGCTGAGGTTTTAATTACAACAAGAACGGCTGC
TGATAATTTTAGCACCCAGTATGTTTTAGATGGCAGTGGCCACATACTTTCTCAGAAACCTTCACATCTT
GGTCAAGGTACAACTGTAACTGCTTTAAGATTATTTAAGAATCTACCTGTAAGAAAGCAGTTTTACTCAA
CTGCAAAAAAATGTAAAGATGAAATAAAAAAGATCCAAGATCTCCTCATGAGCTTTGGTATCCTTAAACC
TGACTTAAGGATTGTCTTTGTACATAACAAGATTTATCTCAGTGGATTTCTTCCAAAGTGTGATGCAGAC
CACTCTTTCACTAGTCTTTCAACACCAGAAAGAAGTTTCATCTTCATAAACAGTCGACCAGTACATCAAA
AAGATATCTTAAAGTTAATCCGACATCATTACAATCTGAAATGCCTAAAGGAATCTACTCGTTTGTATCC
TGTTTTCTTTCTGAAAATCGATGTTCCTACAGCTGATGTTGATGTAAATTTAACACCAGATAAAAGCCAA
GTATTATTACAAAATAAGGAATCTGTTTTAATTGCTCTTGAAAATCTGATGACGACTTGTTATGGACCAT
TACCTAGTACAAATTCTTATGAAAATAATAAAACAGATGTTTCCGCAGCTGACATCGTTCTTAGTAAAAC
AGCAGAAACAGATGTGCTTTTTAATAAAGTGGAATCATCTGGAAAGAATTATTCAAATGTTGATACTTCA
GTCATTCCATTCCAAAATGATATGCATAATGATGAATCTGGAAAAAACACTGATGATTGTTTAAATCACC
AGATAAGTATTGGTGACTTTGGTTATGGTCATTGTAGTAGTGAAATTTCTAACATTGATAAAAACACTAA
GAATGCATTTCAGGACATTTCAATGAGTAATGTATCATGGGAGAACTCTCAGACGGAATATAGTAAAACT
TGTTTTATAAGTTCCGTTAAGCACACCCAGTCAGAAAATGGCAATAAAGACCATATAGATGAGAGTGGGG
AAAATGAGGAAGAAGCAGGTCTTGAAAACTCTTCGGAAATTTCTGCAGATGAGTGGAGCAGGGGAAATAT
ACTTAAAAATTCAGTGGGAGAGAATATTGAACCTGTGAAAATTTTAGTGCCTGAAAAAAGTTTACCATGT
AAAGTAAGTAATAATAATTATCCAATCCCTGAACAAATGAATCTTAATGAAGATTCATGTAACAAAAAAT
CAAATGTAATAGATAATAAATCTGGAAAAGTTACAGCTTATGATTTACTTAGCAATCGAGTAATCAAGAA
ACCCATGTCAGCAAGTGCTCTTTTTGTTCAAGATCATCGTCCTCAGTTTCTCATAGAAAATCCTAAGACT
AGTTTAGAGGATGCAACACTACAAATTGAAGAACTGTGGAAGACATTGAGTGAAGAGGAAAAACTGAAAT
ATGAAGAGAAGGCTACTAAAGACTTGGAACGATACAATAGTCAAATGAAGAGAGCCATTGAACAGGAGTC
ACAAATGTCACTAAAAGATGGCAGAAAAAAGATAAAACCCACCAGCGCATGGAATTTGGCCCAGAAGCAC
AAGTTAAAAACCTCATTATCTAATCAACCAAAACTTGATGAACTCCTTCAGTCCCAAATTGAAAAAAGAA
GGAGTCAAAATATTAAAATGGTACAGATCCCCTTTTCTATGAAAAACTTAAAAATAAATTTTAAGAAACA
AAACAAAGTTGACTTAGAAGAGAAGGATGAACCTTGCTTGATCCACAATCTCAGGTTTCCTGATGCATGG
CTAATGACATCCAAAACAGAGGTAATGTTATTAAATCCATATAGAGTAGAAGAAGCCCTGCTATTTAAAA
GACTTCTTGAGAATCATAAACTTCCTGCAGAGCCACTGGAAAAGCCAATTATGTTAACAGAGAGTCTTTT
TAATGGATCTCATTATTTAGACGTTTTATATAAAATGACAGCAGATGACCAAAGATACAGTGGATCAACT
TACCTGTCTGATCCTCGTCTTACAGCGAATGGTTTCAAGATAAAATTGATACCAGGAGTTTCAATTACTG
AAAATTACTTGGAAATAGAAGGAATGGCTAATTGTCTCCCATTCTATGGAGTAGCAGATTTAAAAGAAAT
TCTTAATGCTATATTAAACAGAAATGCAAAGGAAGTTTATGAATGTAGACCTCGCAAAGTGATAAGTTAT
TTAGAGGGAGAAGCAGTGCGTCTATCCAGACAATTACCCATGTACTTATCAAAAGAGGACATCCAAGACA
TTATCTACAGAATGAAGCACCAGTTTGGAAATGAAATTAAAGAGTGTGTTCATGGTCGCCCATTTTTTCA
TCATTTAACCTATCTTCCAGAAACTACATAGTAATGAACTAGTCCGTAACTTGAAAGTATTTCGATTTCT
TGGCTTTATATATCTTGTGGAAAGGACGAGGCCGGATTTAACTCAGTGGCTCG
