>Addgene plasmid #143958 | TFORF1392 | depositor partial sequence | sequence record 284002 | Barcode
GGCCGGATTTAACTCAGTGGCTCG
